>Addgene plasmid #200343 | pSAH69 - [OLQp | wrmScarlet | tbb-2 UTR] | addgene full sequence | sequence record 396803 | Addgene NGS Result
TCTATAACTTCGTATAGCATACATTATACGAAGTTATGATATCAAAAATGATTACGCCAAGCTGTAAGTT
TAAACATGATCTTACTAACTAACTATTCTCATTTAAATTTTCAGAGCTTAAAAATGGCTGAAATCACTCA
CAACGATGGATACGCTAATGCCTCATTATGCTATTTGCCGATTTTCTTTCAGGAAGGTTTACGGTTTGAA
TAATGGCACGAAGATACATAGATGTATTTATAATTTACCGATGGCTTGATTGCATTGTAATAAACCGTCA
GGAAAGAAAAATAACATTTTCCCAGACCCTATATGCTACATATTACTCAGTGAACCATAGAAATGTCAAA
TTTCCGGTTATGAGGCATAAGTGAGAATAAAGGTATGTGAGCACCGTAGTTTCTTATTTACAATTTCCCA
TCGAAGAAAAAGTAAAATATTCTCTGAATCTAACTTGTAAAAAGAGACCAAAAATGGGGCCCGTTTCAAA
GGGAGAGGCCGTTATAAAAGAATTTATGCGTTTCAAGGTCCACATGGAGGGATCCATGAACGGACACGAG
TTCGAGATCGAGGGAGAGGGAGAGGGACGTCCATACGAGGGAACCCAAACCGCCAAGGTGAGTTTTATTA
TCGATTTTCGGGATTTTCTACTTGTAATTACCTTTTGTTTTTAATAAGTTGCTTTTTTCCAGCTCAAGGT
CACCAAGGGAGGACCACTCCCATTCTCCTGGGACATCCTCTCCCCACAATTCATGTACGGATCCCGTGCC
TTCACCAAGCACCCAGCCGACATCCCAGACTACTACAAGCAATCCTTCCCAGAGGGATTCAAGTGGGAGC
GTGTCATGAACTTCGAGGACGGAGGAGCCGTCACCGTCACCCAAGGTAGGTTTTCAGTTTCAATTTTTGT
TGCAACTACCTCAACTCTATGTTTTCAGACACCTCCCTCGAGGACGGAACCCTCATCTACAAGGTCAAGC
TCCGTGGAACCAACTTCCCACCAGACGGACCAGTCATGCAAAAGAAGACCATGGGATGGGAGGCCTCCAC
CGAGCGACTCTACCCAGAGGACGGAGTCCTCAAGGGAGACATCAAGGTAAATTTTTCAAGCTTCTAAATT
CCAAAATAAACCATTTTAATTTCTTAATTCCAGATGGCCCTCCGGCTCAAGGACGGAGGACGTTACCTCG
CCGACTTCAAGACCACCTACAAGGCCAAGAAGCCAGTCCAAATGCCAGGAGCCTACAACGTCGACCGTAA
GCTCGACATCACCTCCCACAACGAGGACTACACCGTCGTCGAGCAATACGAGCGTTCCGAGGGACGTCAC
TCCACCGGAGGAATGGACGAGCTCTACAAGCCCGGGTGATGGTCTCTGAGCTATGCAAAATCCTTTCAAG
CATTCCCTTCTTCTCTATCACTCTTCTTTCTTTTTGTCAAAAAATTCTCTCGCTAATTTATTTGCTTTTT
TAATGTTATTATTTTATGACTTTTTATAGTCACTGAAAAGTTTGCATCTGAGTGAAGTGAATGCTATCAA
AATGTGATTCTGATATCCAGGAAACGGAGAATCTGTGCGGCAATGTCTTATCATTTGAAACGCGCCGTAT
CGATGCTGACATCATGCGGCTCCCGTGTTAGTCGAGAAGATGGGTACGGGCCTTTATTCATCCAACACTC
TACGGCTTCTTCAAGAGCTAGTAGGGCACCCTGTAGTTGGAAAGGGATTATTTCGTATGGCGAGCCCATA
CCGTCTTTCTTGCGGAAGCTTAACACGATAGGAAGTTGGATAGTTTCGAACGATGGTTCCATACGGAACG
CTGTCTCAAGGATGAGTCTGACGGAGTGTAACTCGAAGGCTAGGTGGAGGCTCAGTGATGATAAGTCTGC
GATGGTGGATGCATGTGTCATGGTCATAGCTGTTTCCTGTGTGAAATTGTTATCCGCTCAGAGGGCACAA
TCCTATTCCGCGCTATCCGACAATCTCCAAGACATTAGGTGGAGTTCAGTTCGGCGTATGGCATATGTCG
CTGGAAAGAACATGTGAGCAAAAGGCCAGCAAAAGGCCAGGAACCGTAAAAAGGCCGCGTTGCTGGCGTT
TTTCCATAGGCTCCGCCCCCCTGACGAGCATCACAAAAATCGACGCTCAAGTCAGAGGTGGCGAAACCCG
ACAGGACTATAAAGATACCAGGCGTTTCCCCCTGGAAGCTCCCTCGTGCGCTCTCCTGTTCCGACCCTGC
CGCTTACCGGATACCTGTCCGCCTTTCTCCCTTCGGGAAGCGTGGCGCTTTCTCATAGCTCACGCTGTAG
GTATCTCAGTTCGGTGTAGGTCGTTCGCTCCAAGCTGGGCTGTGTGCACGAACCCCCCGTTCAGCCCGAC
CGCTGCGCCTTATCCGGTAACTATCGTCTTGAGTCCAACCCGGTAAGACACGACTTATCGCCACTGGCAG
CAGCCACTGGTAACAGGATTAGCAGAGCGAGGTATGTAGGCGGTGCTACAGAGTTCTTGAAGTGGTGGCC
TAACTACGGCTACACTAGAAGAACAGTATTTGGTATCTGCGCTCTGCTGAAGCCAGTTACCTTCGGAAAA
AGAGTTGGTAGCTCTTGATCCGGCAAACAAACCACCGCTGGTAGCGGTGGTTTTTTTGTTTGCAAGCAGC
AGATTACGCGCAGAAAAAAAGGATCTCAAGAAGATCCTTTGATCTTTTCTACGGGGTCTGACGCTCTATT
CAACAAAGCCGCCGTCCCGTCAAGTCAGCGTAAATGGGTAGGGGGCTTCAAATCGTCCTCGTGATACCAA
TTCGGAGCCTGCTTTTTTGTACAAACTTGTTGATAATGGCAATTCAAGGATCTTCACCTAGATCCTTTTA
AATTAAAAATGAAGTTTTAAATCAATCTAAAGTATATATGAGTAAACTTGGTCTGACAGTTACCAATGCT
TAATCAGTGAGGCACCTATCTCAGCGATCTGTCTATTTCGTTCATCCATAGTTGCCTGACTCCCCGTCGT
GTAGATAACTACGATACGGGAGGGCTTACCATCTGGCCCCAGTGCTGCAATGATACCGCGAGAGCCACGC
TCACCGGCTCCAGATTTATCAGCAATAAACCAGCCAGCCGGAAGGGCCGAGCGCAGAAGTGGTCCTGCAA
CTTTATCCGCCTCCATCCAGTCTATTAATTGTTGCCGGGAAGCTAGAGTAAGTAGTTCGCCAGTTAATAG
TTTGCGCAACGTTGTTGCCATTGCTACAGGCATCGTGGTGTCACGCTCGTCGTTTGGTATGGCTTCATTC
AGCTCCGGTTCCCAACGATCAAGGCGAGTTACATGATCCCCCATGTTGTGCAAAAAAGCGGTTAGCTCCT
TCGGTCCTCCGATCGTTGTCAGAAGTAAGTTGGCCGCAGTGTTATCACTCATGGTTATGGCAGCACTGCA
TAATTCTCTTACTGTCATGCCATCCGTAAGATGCTTTTCTGTGACTGGTGAGTACTCAACCAAGTCATTC
TGAGAATAGTGTATGCGGCGACCGAGTTGCTCTTGCCCGGCGTCAATACGGGATAATACCGCGCCACATA
GCAGAACTTTAAAAGTGCTCATCATTGGAAAACGTTCTTCGGGGCGAAAACTCTCAAGGATCTTACCGCT
GTTGAGATCCAGTTCGATGTAACCCACTCGTGCACCCAACTGATCTTCAGCATCTTTTACTTTCACCAGC
GTTTCTGGGTGAGCAAAAACAGGAAGGCAAAATGCCGCAAAAAAGGGAATAAGGGCGACACGGAAATGTT
GAATACTCATACTCTTCCTTTTTCAATATTATTGAAGCATTTATCAGGGTTATTGTCTCATGAGCGGATA
CATATTTGAATGTATTTAGAAAAATAAACAAATAGGGGTTCCGCGCACATTTCCCCGAAAAGTGCCAGAT
ACCTGAAACAAAACCCATCGTACGGCCAAGGAAGTCTCCAATAACTGTGATCCACCACAAGCGCCAGGGT
TTTCCCAGTCACGACGTTGTAAAACGACGGCCAGTCATGCATAATCCGCACGCATCTGGAATAAGGAAGT
GCCATTCCGCCTGACCTAAGTGCTTTTCGAGATCGCCAAACCGGAGAACGATCAGGAGAATGATGAGTCG
CCACAGGAGTCGGCAAGATACGTGCGTTATAGATTTGCTCCAAACTTTTTGAAACTCAAAACGGTCGGAG
CAACTGTGGAATTCAAAGTAGGAGACATCCCAATCCATCATTTCCGAATGATCGAACGTCACTTCTTCAA
AGATCGCCTTCTGAAGTGTTTTGACTTTGAATTCGGATTCTGTATTCCGAATTCACGAAACAACTGTGAA
CATATCTATGAGTTCCCTCAACTCTCTCAACAACTCAGTGAGTCATTATTCTAAAAAGTACAATTCAAAA
GACTAATCTCTTTTTCAGTGGACGACATGATCAACAATCCAAACGAGACTCGTTCTGACAGCTTCTATTT
CGTCGATAACAAACTCGTCATGCACAACAAAGCCGACTACTCATATGATGCATAAATCTTCATTGTTGAG
TTTATCTTGTTGATTTTTGAATAAATTATCAACTCTTTACTTTTTAATGGGTTATGAAATAAATAAACAT
TGAAAACTGATAAACAACGTTCATC
Features (pLannotate 1.2.2; 10 found; start..end, strand, type, name):
      4..37      +  protein_bind   loxP: Cre-mediated recombination occurs in the 8-bp core sequence (GCATACAT). Cre recombinase
    483..884     +  CDS            mScarlet (fragment): mScarlet is a basic (constitutively fluorescent) red fluorescent protein published in 2016, derived from synthetic construct. It has moderate acid sensitivity.
    938..1360    +  CDS            mScarlet (fragment): mScarlet is a basic (constitutively fluorescent) red fluorescent protein published in 2016, derived from synthetic construct. It has moderate acid sensitivity.
   1383..1552    +  terminator     tbb-2 terminator (fragment): tbb-2; transcription terminator for the C. elegans tubulin beta-2 gene
   2101..2689    -  rep_origin     ori: high-copy-number ColE1/pMB1/pBR322/pUC origin of replication
   2806..2830    -  protein_bind   attB1: mutant version of attB; recombination site for the Gateway® BP reaction BP Clonase™
   2930..3790    -  CDS            AmpR: β-lactamase; bla; confers resistance to ampicillin, carbenicillin, and related antibiotics
   3791..3895    -  promoter       AmpR promoter: bla
   3982..4025    -  CDS            lacZα (fragment): LacZα fragment of β-galactosidase; lacZ fragment
   4080..4532    +  CDS            unc-119 (fragment): UN119_CAEEL - Experimental evidence at protein level: Swiss-Prot protein existence level 1. Myristoyl-binding protein that acts as a cargo adapter: specifically binds the myristoyl moiety of a subset of N-terminally myristoylated proteins and is required for their localization. Plays a key role in ciliary membrane localization of proteins. Required for the establishment or function of the nervous system. From Caenorhabditis elegans.
