[The description below was written by a language model from this plasmid's Addgene catalogue record and pLannotate feature annotations shown in this document.]
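Description:
pSAH69 is a C. elegans expression plasmid built on the Twist Amp High synthetic-gene backbone. It is one of a set of modular "BioPart" constructs for cell-type-specific expression in the worm nervous system. In E. coli it is maintained through a high-copy ColE1/pUC-type origin and selected with ampicillin via the β-lactamase gene and its native promoter. The feature table, generated from the 4,645 nt full sequence, also picks up a short lacZα remnant and an attB1-like site in the backbone region; the record assigns neither of them a function.

The payload is a three-part cassette: an OLQ neuron promoter, recorded as derived from ocr-4, followed by the red fluorescent protein wrmScarlet and the tbb-2 (β-tubulin) 3′ UTR/terminator. The promoter itself is not annotated. The mScarlet coding sequence appears as two fragments separated by a short gap, which would fit an intron interrupting a worm-adapted coding sequence, though the record does not state this. A loxP site lies near the start of the sequence, and a partial unc-119 fragment sits just before it across the circular junction. The unc-119 fragment may relate to the stated MosTI compatibility, but the record does not explain the role of either element.

According to the depositor, the plasmid can be used to label OLQ neurons with red fluorescence. It can also serve as a scaffold for OLQ-specific expression of transgenes as N- or C-terminal fusions to the fluorophore, or untagged. It is compatible with single-copy genomic insertion by MosTI and with extrachromosomal arrays.
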