Addgene plasmid #200343: pSAH69 - [OLQp | wrmScarlet | tbb-2 UTR]
Purpose: mScarlet BioPart for OLQ neurons. (1) Mark neurons or (2) cell-specific expression of transgenes (N or C-terminal fusions, or untagged). Compatible with single-copy insertion (MosTI) or arrays.
Depositing lab: Christian Froekjaer-Jensen. Depositing organization: King Abdullah University of Science and Technology (KAUST).
Backbone
  Vector backbone: Twist Amp High
  Backbone manufacturer: Twist Biosciences
  Vector type: Worm Expression
Growth in bacteria
  Bacterial resistance: Ampicillin, 100 μg/mL
  Growth temperature: 37°C
  Growth strain: DH5alpha
  Copy number: High Copy
Gene/Insert
  Gene/Insert name: [OLQp | wrmScarlet | tbb-2 UTR]
  Species: C. elegans (nematode)
  Promoter: WBGene00003841, ocr-4
  Cloning method: Restriction Enzyme; 5′ cloning site Unknown (unknown if destroyed)
Terms and licenses: Academic/Nonprofit Terms; Industry Terms: Not Available to Industry
Depositor comments: See www.wormbuilder.org/BioParts for more information.
How to cite: pSAH69 - [OLQp | wrmScarlet | tbb-2 UTR] was a gift from Christian Froekjaer-Jensen (Addgene plasmid # 200343 ; http://n2t.net/addgene:200343 ; RRID:Addgene_200343)
